>Addgene plasmid #190394 | JAB2858 | addgene full sequence | sequence record 387110 | Addgene NGS Result
TGGTGGCAGGATATATTGTGGTGTAAACAAATTGACGCTTAGACAACTTAATAACACATTGCGGACGTTT
TTAATGTAATCAGCTTGCATGCCGGTCGATCTAGTAACATAGATGACACCGCGCGCGATAATTTATCCTA
GTTTGCGCGCTATATTTTGTTTTCTATCGCGTATTAAATGTATAATTGCGGGACTCTAATCATAAAAACC
CATCTCATAAATAACGTCATGCATTACATGTTAATTATTACATGCTTAACGTAATTCAACAGAAATTATA
TGATAATCATCGCAAGACCGGCAACAGGATTCAATCTTAAGAAACTTTATTGCCAAATGTTTGAACGATC
TGCTTGACTCTAGGGGTCATCAGATTTCGGTGACGGGCAGGACCGGACGGGGCGGCACCGGCAGGCTGAA
GTCCAGCTGCCAGAAACCCACGTCATGCCAGTTCCCGTGCTTGAAGCCGGCCGCCCGCAGCATGCCGCGG
GGGGCATATCCGAGCGCCTCGTGCATGCGCACGCTCGGGTCGTTGGGCAGCCCGATGACAGCGACCACGC
TCTTGAAGCCCTGTGCCTCCAGGGACTTCAGCAGGTGGGTGTAGAGCGTGGAGCCCAGTCCCGTCCGCTG
GTGGCGGGGGGACACGTACACGGTCGACTCGGCCGTCCAGTCGTAGGCGTTGCGTGCCTTCCAGGGACCC
GCGTAGGCGATGCCGGCGACCTCGCCGTCCACCTCGGCGACGAGCCAGGGATAGCGCTCCCGCAGACGGA
CGAGGTCGTCCGTCCACTCCTGCGGTTCCTGCGGCTCGGTACGGAAGTTGACCGTGCTTGTCTCGATGTA
GTGGTTGACGATGGTGCAGACCGCCGGCATGTCCGCCTCGGTGGCACGGCGGATGTCGGCCGGGCGTCGT
TCTGGGCTCATGGTAGATCCCCTCGATCGAGTTGAGAGTGAATATGAGACTCTAATTGGATACCGAGGGG
AATTTATGGAACGTCAGTGGAGCATTTTTGACAAGAAATATTTGCTAGCTGATAGTGACCTTAGGCGACT
TTTGAACGCGCAATAATGGTTTCTGACGTATGTGCTTAGCTCATTAAACTCCAGAAACCCGCGGCTCAGT
GGCTCCTTCAACGTTGCGGTTCTGTCAGTTCCAAACGTAAAACGGCTTGTCCCGCGTCATCGGCGGGGGT
CATAACGTGACTCCCTTAATTCTCCGCTCATGATCGATAACATGTCGACTATCGGACGAGCTCAAAGTTT
AACGTGTGAAGACGTGCTTCTAATGTAGTTTAAACTGAAGGCGGGAAACGACAATCTGATCCAAGCTCAA
GCTAAGCTTGCATGCCTGCAGGATATCGTGGATCCAAGCTTGCCACGTGCCGCCACGTGCCGCCACGTGC
CGCCACGTGCCTCTAGAGGATCCATCTCCACTGACGTAAGGGATGACGCACAATCCCACTATCCTTCGCA
AGACCCTTCCTCTATATAAGGAAGTTCATTTCATTTGGAGAGGACACGCTGGGATCCCCACCATGGCTGG
CGCCGTGGGCAGACCCAGAAGATCTGCTCCTCGGAGAGCCGGCAAGAACCCCCGGGAAGAGATTCTGGAT
GCCAGCGCCGAGCTGTTCACCAGACAGGGCTTTGCCACCACCAGCACCCACCAGATTGCCGACGCTGTGG
GCATCAGACAGGCCAGCCTGTACTACCACTTCCCCAGCAAGACCGAGATCTTCCTGACCCTGCTGAAAAG
CACCGTGGAACCCTCCACCGTGCTGGCCGAGGATCTGTCTACCCTGGACGCCGGACCCGAAATGAGACTG
TGGGCTATCGTGGCCAGCGAAGTGCGGCTGCTGCTGAGCACCAAGTGGAACGTGGGCCGGCTGTACCAGC
TGCCCATCGTGGGCTCTGAGGAATTCGCCGAGTACCACAGCCAGCGCGAGGCCCTGACCAACGTGTTCAG
AGATCTGGCCACCGAGATTGTGGGCGACGACCCCAGAGCCGAACTGCCCTTCCACATCACCATGAGCGTG
ATCGAGATGCGGCGGAACGACGGCAAGATCCCTAGCCCTCTGAGCGCCGACTCTCTGCCCGAGACAGCCA
TTATGCTGGCTGACGCCTCCCTGGCTGTGCTGGGAGCACCTCTGCCTGCCGACAGAGTGGAAAAGACACT
GGAACTGATCAAGCAGGCCGACGCCAAGGCCCTTTCTTCTCTTAGTAGAGAGCTCGTTTTCTTGATCTTA
CAGTTTCTCGATGAAGAGAAGTTTAAAGAGACTGTTCACAAGCTTGAACAAGAATCTGGGTTTTTCTTCA
ATATGAAGTATTTTGAGGATGAGGTTCACAATGGAAATTGGGATGAGGTTGAGAAGTATCTCTCTGGTTT
CACTAAAGTAGATGATAATAGATACTCTATGAAGATATTCTTCGAGATAAGAAAGCAGAAGTATCTCGAG
GCTTTGGATAAGCATGATCGTCCCAAGGCTGTGGATATACTAGTGAAGGATTTGAAAGTGTTTTCAACTT
TTAATGAGGAGCTTTTCAAGGAAATAACACAGCTCTTGACATTGGAGAACTTCCGGGAGAATGAACAGTT
ATCCAAGTATGGGGACACCAAGTCTGCAAGAGCGATCATGTTGGTGGAACTCAAAAAGCTGATTGAGGCG
AATCCTTTATTCCGTGATAAATTGCAGTTCCCTACTCTTAGAAATTCAAGGCTGAGGACTTTGATCAACC
AGAGCTTAAATTGGCAACACCAGCTTTGTAAAAATCCAAGGCCAAATCCAGATATCAAGACTCTTTTTGT
GGATCACTCTTGTGGCCCTCCAAATGGCGCACGAGCTCCATCTCCTGTGAACAATCCACTGCTTGGAGGG
ATACCAAAGGCTGGAGGATTTCCTCCTTTAGGCGCACACGGGCCATTTCAACCAACGGCGTCACCTGTTC
CAACACCTCTTGCTGGTTGGATGTCTAGTCCATCCTCTGTCCCACATCCAGCTGTCTCAGCAGGAGCCAT
TGCACTTGGTGGTCCATCAATCCCAGCGGCGTTGAAGCACCCGAGAACTCCTCCAACTAATGCTTCTTTA
GACTACCCGTCAGCAGATTCTGAACCGAAGAAGAAGAGGAAGGTTTAGTGTCGGTACGCTGAAATCACCA
GTCTCTCTCTACAAATCTATCTCTCTCTATTTTCTCCATAAATAATGTGTGAGTAGTTTCCCGATAAGGG
AAATTAGGGTTCTTATAGGGTTTCGCTCATGTGTTGAGCATATAAGAAACCCTTAGTATGTATTTGTATT
TGTAAAATACTTCTATCAATAAAATTTCTAATTCCTAAAACCAAAATCCAGTACTAAAATCCAGATCGAT
GCTTGATACTACGTCTTCGGGCTAGAGCGGACTAGTTCTAGAGCGGCCGCCACCGCGGTGGAGCTCCAGC
TTTTGTTCCCTTTAGTGAGGGTTAATTGCGCGCTTGGCGTAATCATGGTCATAGCTGTTTCCTGTGTGAA
ATTGTTATCCGCTCACAATTCCACACAACATACGAGCCGGAAGCATAAAGTGTAAAGCCTGGGGTGCCTA
ATGAGTGAGCTAACTCACATTAATTGCGTTGCGCTCACTGCCCGCTTTCCAGTCGGGAAACCTGTCGTGC
CAGCTGCATTAATGAATCGGCCAACGCGCGGGGAGAGGCGGTTTGCGTATTGGGCGCTCTTCCGCTTCCT
CGCTCACTGACTCGCTGCGCTCGGTCGTTCGGCTGCGGCGAGCGGTATCAGCTCACTCAAAGGCGGTAAT
ACGGTTATCCACAGAATCAGGGGATAACGCAGGAAAGAACATGAAGGCCTTGACAGGATATATTGGCGGG
TAAACTAAGTCGCTGTATGTGTTTGTTTGAGATCTCATGTGAGCAAAAGGCCAGCAAAAGGCCAGGAACC
GTAAAAAGGCCGCGTTGCTGGCGTTTTTCCATAGGCTCCGCCCCCCTGACGAGCATCACAAAAATCGACG
CTCAAGTCAGAGGTGGCGAAACCCGACAGGACTATAAAGATACCAGGCGTTTCCCCCTGGAAGCTCCCTC
GTGCGCTCTCCTGTTCCGACCCTGCCGCTTACCGGATACCTGTCCGCCTTTCTCCCTTCGGGAAGCGTGG
CGCTTTCTCATAGCTCACGCTGTAGGTATCTCAGTTCGGTGTAGGTCGTTCGCTCCAAGCTGGGCTGTGT
GCACGAACCCCCCGTTCAGCCCGACCGCTGCGCCTTATCCGGTAACTATCGTCTTGAGTCCAACCCGGTA
AGACACGACTTATCGCCACTGGCAGCAGCCACTGGTAACAGGATTAGCAGAGCGAGGTATGTAGGCGGTG
CTACAGAGTTCTTGAAGTGGTGGCCTAACTACGGCTACACTAGAAGAACAGTATTTGGTATCTGTGCTCT
GCTGAAGCCAGTTACCTTCGGAAGAAGAGTTGGTAGCTCTTGATCCGGCAAACAAACCACCGCTGGTAGC
GGTGGTTTTTTTGTTTGCAAGCAGCAGATTACGCGCAGAAAAAAAGGATCTCAAGAAGATCCTTTGATCT
TTTCTACGGGGTCTGACGCTCAGTGGAACGAAAACTCACGTTAAGGGATTTTGGTCATGAATTCTTGTTA
GACATTATTTGCCGACTACCTTGGTGATCTCGCCTTTCACGTAGTGAACAAATTCTTCCAACTGATCTGC
GCGCGAGGCCAAGCGATCTTCTTGTCCAAGATAAGCCTGCCTAGCTTCAAGTATGACGGGCTGATACTGG
GCCGGCAGGCGCTCCATTGCCCAGTCGGCAGCGACATCCTTCGGCGCGATTTTGCCGGTTACTGCGCTGT
ACCAAATGCGGGACAACGTAAGCACTACATTTCGCTCATCGCCAGCCCAGTCGGGCGGCGAGTTCCATAG
CGTTAAGGTTTCATTTAGCGCCTCAAATAGATCCTGTTCAGGAACCGGATCAAAGAGTTCCTCCGCCGCT
GGACCTACCAAGGCAACGCTATGTTCTCTTGCTTTTGTCAGCAAGATAGCCAGATCAATGTCGATCGTGG
CTGGCTCGAAGATACCTGCAAGAATGTCATTGCGCTGCCATTCTCCAAATTGCAGTTCGCGCTTAGCTGG
ATAACGCCACGGAATGATGTCGTCGTGCACAACAATGGTGACTTCTACAGCGCGGAGAATCTCGCTCTCT
CCAGGGGAAGCCGAAGTTTCCAAAAGGTCGTTGATCAAAGCTCGCCGCGTTGTTTCATCAAGCCTTACGG
TCACCGTAACCAGCAAATCAATATCACTGTGTGGCTTCAGGCCGCCATCCACTGCGGAGCCGTACAAATG
TACGGCCAGCAACGTCGGTTCGAGATGGCGCTCGATGACGCCAACTACCTCTGATAGTTGAGTCGATACT
TCGGCGATCACCGCTTCCCTCATGATGTTTAACTCCTGAATTAAGCCGCGCCGCGAAGCGGTGTCGGCTT
GAATGAATTGTTAGGCGTCATCCTGTGCTCCCGAGAACCAGTACCAGTACATCGCTGTTTCGTTCGAGAC
TTGAGGTCTAGTTTTATACGTGAACAGGTCAATGCCGCCGAGAGTAAAGCCACATTTTGCGTACAAATTG
CAGGCAGGTACATTGTTCGTTTGTGCCATGATGATATATTTTTATCTTGTGCAATGTAACATCAGAGATT
TTGAGACACAACGTGGCTTTGTTGAATAAATCGAACTTTTGCTGAGTTGAAGGATCAGATCACGCATCTT
CCCGACAACGCAGACCGTTCCGTGGCAAAGCAAAAGTTCAAAATCACCAACTGGTCCACCTACAACAAAG
CTCTCATCAACCGTGGCTCCCTCACTTTCTGGCTGGATGATGGGGCGATTCAGGAGATCCCCATCCAACA
GCCCGCCGTCGAGCGGGCTTTTTTATCCCCGGAAGCCTGTGGATAGAGGGTAGTTATCCACGTGAAACCG
CTAATGCCCCGCAAAGCCTTGATTCACGGGGCTTTCCGGCCCGCTCCAAAAACTATCCACGTGAAATCGC
TAATCAGGGTACGTGAAATCGCTAATCGGAGTACGTGAAATCGCTAATAAGGTCACGTGAAATCGCTAAT
CAAAAAGGCACGTGAGAACGCTAATAGCCCTTTCAGATCAACAGCTTGCAAACACCCCTCGCTCCGGCAA
GTAGTTACAGCAAGTAGTATGTTCAATTAGCTTTTCAATTATGAATATATATATCAATTATTGGTCGCCC
TTGGCTTGTGGACAATGCGCTACGCGCACCGGCTCCGCCCGTGGACAACCGCAAGCGGTTGCCCACCGTC
GAGCGCCTTTGCCCACAACCCGGCGGCCGGCCGCAACAGATCGTTTTATAAATTTTTTTTTTTGAAAAAG
AAAAAGCCCGAAAGGCGGCAACCTCTCGGGCTTCTGGATTTCCGATCCCCGGAATTAGACTCTGGCTGCC
TGTATCGAGTGGTGATTTTGTGCCGAGCTGCCGGTCGGGGAGCTGTTGGCTGGC
Features (pLannotate 1.2.2; 22 found; start..end, strand, type, name):
      4..28      +  misc_feature   LB T-DNA repeat: left border repeat from nopaline C58 T-DNA
     98..350     -  terminator     NOS terminator: nopaline synthase terminator and poly(A) signal
    373..921     -  CDS            bar: PAT_STRHY - Experimental evidence at protein level: Swiss-Prot protein existence level 1. Inactivates phosphinothricin (PPT) by transfer of an acetyl group from acetyl CoA. Can also acetylate demethylphosphinothricin but not PTT or glutamate. This enzyme is an effector of phosphinothricin tripeptide (PTT or bialaphos) resistance. From Streptomyces hygroscopicus. Introduced by genetic manipulation and expressed in glufosinate-tolerant maize by Dekalb Genetics.
    963..1142    -  promoter       NOS promoter: nopaline synthase promoter
   1334..1352    -  misc_feature   MCS (fragment): pUC18/19 multiple cloning site
   1424..1469    +  promoter       35SPPDK promoter (fragment): hybrid promoter consisting of the cauliflower mosaic virus 35S enhancer fused to the maize C4PPDK basal promoter (Yoo et al., 2007)
   1468..1514    +  promoter       minimal CaMV 35S promoter: minimal 35S promoter from cauliflower mosaic virus
   2202..3119    +  CDS            TPL (fragment): TPL_ARATH - Also known as WSIP1. Experimental evidence at protein level: Swiss-Prot protein existence level 1. Transcriptional corepressor. May repress the expression of root-promoting genes in the top half of the embryo to allow proper differentiation of the shoot pole during the transition stage of embryogenesis. Regulates the expression of PLT1 and PLT2. Negative regulator of jasmonate responses. Negative regulator of auxin responses. Negative regulator of multiple floral organ identity genes (PubMed:23034631). Required for ovule development (PubMed:25378179). From Arabidopsis thaliana (Mou
   3181..3357    +  polyA_signal   CaMV poly(A) signal: cauliflower mosaic virus polyadenylation signal
   3391..3426    -  misc_feature   MCS (fragment): pBluescript multiple cloning site
   3439..3457    -  promoter       T3 promoter: promoter for bacteriophage T3 RNA polymerase
   3502..3518    -  protein_bind   lac operator: The lac repressor binds to the lac operator to inhibit transcription in E. coli. This inhibition can be relieved by adding lactose or isopropyl-β-D-thiogalactopyranoside (IPTG). lac repressor encoded by lacI
   3526..3556    -  promoter       lac promoter: promoter for the E. coli lac operon
   3571..3592    -  protein_bind   CAP binding site: CAP binding activates transcription in the presence of cAMP. E. coli catabolite activator protein
   3605..3697    -  CDS            lacI (fragment): lac repressor; lacI; The lac repressor binds to the lac operator to inhibit transcription in E. coli. This inhibition can be relieved by adding lactose or isopropyl-β-D-thiogalactopyranoside (IPTG).
   3699..3823    -  rep_origin     RSF ori (fragment): Plasmids containing the RSF 1030 origin of replication can be propagated in E. coli cells that contain additional plasmids with compatible origins.
   3831..3855    +  misc_feature   RB T-DNA repeat: right border repeat from nopaline C58 T-DNA
   3946..4534    -  rep_origin     ori: high-copy-number ColE1/pMB1/pBR322/pUC origin of replication
   4628..5413    -  CDS            aadA: S3AD_SHIFL - Experimental evidence at protein level: Swiss-Prot protein existence level 1. Mediates bacterial resistance to the antibiotics streptomycin and spectinomycin. From Shigella flexneri.
   5474..5623    -  CDS            sat-1 (fragment): STA_ECOLX - Protein inferred from homology: Swiss-Prot protein existence level 3. Involved in resistance to streptothricin, a broad-spectrum antibiotic produced by streptomycetes (PubMed:1850404). Detoxifies streptothricin via acetylation of the beta amino group of the first beta-lysyl moiety of streptothricin (By similarity). From Escherichia coli.
   5765..5863    +  CDS            TRA2_ECOLX (fragment): Protein predicted: Swiss-Prot protein existence level 4. Required for transposition of transposon Tn903. From Escherichia coli.
   5871..6306    +  rep_origin     pSa ori: origin of replication from bacterial plasmid pSa
