[The description below was written by a language model from this plasmid's Addgene catalogue record and pLannotate feature annotations shown in this document.]
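Description:
JAB2858 is a plant expression plasmid built on the JAB2121 backbone and organised as a T-DNA binary vector, one of a set of parts for building synthetic genetic circuits in eudicot plants. The 6,494 nt sequence carries nopaline-type left and right T-DNA border repeats. Outside them sit a high-copy ColE1/pUC-type origin for propagation in E. coli, a pSa origin of the kind used in compact binary vectors for maintenance in Agrobacterium, and an aadA gene conferring the spectinomycin resistance used for bacterial selection. Inside the T-DNA, next to the left border, a NOS promoter–bar–NOS terminator cassette encodes phosphinothricin acetyltransferase, which provides glufosinate/bialaphos selection of transformed plants.

The payload is described as proG1090::AmtR-TPL(RD)-19St, a synthetic transcriptional repressor unit. By its name, the G1090 promoter drives a fusion of the bacterial TetR-family DNA-binding protein AmtR to a repression domain (RD) from the Arabidopsis corepressor TOPLESS. The automated annotation does not label the G1090 promoter or AmtR. It detects only short 35S-derived promoter matches, including a minimal CaMV 35S element, then an unannotated stretch where the AmtR coding region presumably lies. A TPL fragment of about 0.9 kb follows, and then a CaMV poly(A) signal, which may correspond to the "19St" terminator in the name. Leftover cloning-vector elements (MCS fragments, T3 and lac promoter/operator, small lacI and RSF ori fragments) lie near the right border and appear to be non-functional. In a circuit, such a fusion would silence synthetic promoters carrying AmtR operator sites, so the construct can supply a repressor component for logic gates in plants. A fully annotated depositor sequence is noted as available separately.
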