Addgene plasmid #190394: JAB2858
Purpose: Plasmids encode parts for syntetic genetic circuit construction in eudicot plants (proG1090::AmtR-TPL(RD)-19St)
Depositing lab: Jennifer Brophy & Jose Dinneny. Depositing organization: Stanford University. Publication: Synthetic genetic circuits as a means of reprogramming plant roots. Brophy JAN, Magallon KJ, Duan L, Zhong V, Ramachandran P, Kniazev K, Dinneny JR. Science. 2022 Aug 12;377(6607):747-751. doi: 10.1126/science.abo4326. Epub 2022 Aug 11. PubMed 35951698.
Backbone
  Vector backbone: JAB2121
  Vector type: Plant Expression
Growth in bacteria
  Bacterial resistance: Spectinomycin, 50 μg/mL
  Growth temperature: 37°C
  Growth strain: DH5alpha
  Copy number: High Copy
Gene/Insert
  Gene/Insert name: proG1090::AmtR-TPL(RD)-19St
  Species: Synthetic
  Cloning method: Restriction Enzyme; 5′ cloning site unknown (unknown if destroyed)
Terms and licenses: Academic/Nonprofit Terms; Industry Terms: Not Available to Industry
Depositor comments: Please see the fully annotated sequence linked the "Supplemental Documents" section. Please visit https://www.biorxiv.org/content/10.1101/2022.02.02.478917v1 for bioRxiv preprint.
How to cite: JAB2858 was a gift from Jennifer Brophy & Jose Dinneny (Addgene plasmid # 190394 ; http://n2t.net/addgene:190394 ; RRID:Addgene_190394)
